Addgene plasmid #92241: pJExpress414_GmPOPB-W695del
Purpose: Express W695-deletion mutant of prolyl oligopeptidase from Galerina marginata
Depositing lab: James Naismith. Depositing organization: University of St. Andrews. Publication: Kinetic Landscape of a Peptide Bond-Forming Prolyl Oligopeptidase. Czekster CM, Naismith JH. Biochemistry. 2017 Apr 18;56(15):2086-2095. doi: 10.1021/acs.biochem.7b00012. Epub 2017 Apr 7. PubMed 28332820.
Backbone
  Vector backbone: pJ414
  Backbone manufacturer: DNA 2.0
  Backbone size w/o insert (bp): 4000
  Total vector size (bp): 6229
  Vector type: Bacterial Expression
Growth in bacteria
  Bacterial resistance: Ampicillin, 100 μg/mL
  Growth temperature: 37°C
  Growth strain: DH5alpha
  Copy number: High Copy
Gene/Insert
  Gene/Insert name: Prolyl oligopeptidase B from Galerina marginata-W695deletion mutant (alt name: GmPOPB-W695deletion)
  Species: Galerina marginata
  Insert size (bp): 2190
  Mutation: Tryptophan 695 deleted
  GenBank ID: JN827314.2
  Promoter: T7 promoter
  Tag / fusion protein: 6x-Histag, TEV cleavage site (N terminal on insert)
  Cloning method: Unknown
  Sequencing primers: 5′ TAATACGACTCACTATAGG; 3′ AAACCCCTCAAGACC
Resource information
  A portion of this plasmid was derived from a plasmid made by: DNA 2.0
Terms and licenses: Academic/Nonprofit Terms; Industry Terms: Not Available to Industry
Depositor comments: Plasmid to appear in incoming publication from our group - to be updated
How to cite: pJExpress414_GmPOPB-W695del was a gift from James Naismith (Addgene plasmid # 92241 ; http://n2t.net/addgene:92241 ; RRID:Addgene_92241)
