[The description below was written by a language model from this plasmid's Addgene catalogue record and pLannotate feature annotations shown in this document.]
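Description:
pJExpress414_GmPOPB-W695del is a bacterial expression plasmid built on the commercial pJ414 (pJExpress414) backbone, designed to produce a mutant form of prolyl oligopeptidase B (POPB) from the mushroom Galerina marginata in E. coli. It replicates from a high-copy ColE1/pUC-type origin and is selected through a β-lactamase (AmpR) gene conferring ampicillin resistance. The catalogue lists a total size of about 6.2 kb. The two sequence records, one from the depositor and one from repository sequencing, are both 6,226 nt and carry the same set of features, differing only in where numbering starts.

The roughly 2.2 kb POPB coding sequence lies downstream of a T7 promoter immediately followed by a lac operator, and is closed by a T7 terminator. The plasmid also carries lacI with its own promoter, so the repressor holds the T7/lac promoter off until it is relieved by IPTG or lactose. Expression therefore needs a host that supplies T7 RNA polymerase. According to the catalogue, the protein carries an N-terminal 6xHis tag followed by a TEV protease cleavage site, allowing affinity purification and tag removal. These elements are not annotated separately, but would fit in the short stretch between the operator and the annotated POPB region. Fragments of the rrnB T1 and T2 terminators flank the cassette and probably insulate it from read-through transcription, while the short lacZα and KanR matches appear to be backbone remnants.

POPB is a dual-function peptidase and macrocyclase in the biosynthesis of amanitin-family toxins. This variant deletes tryptophan 695 and is intended for recombinant production of the mutant, in connection with kinetic studies of this peptide bond-forming enzyme.
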