Features (pLannotate 1.2.2; 14 found; start..end, strand, type, name):
     27..615     +  rep_origin     ori: high-copy-number ColE1/pMB1/pBR322/pUC origin of replication
    840..857     +  terminator     rrnB T2 terminator (fragment): transcription terminator T2 from the E. coli rrnB gene
    882..901     -  CDS            lacZα (fragment): LacZα fragment of β-galactosidase; lacZ fragment
   1364..1382    +  promoter       T7 promoter: promoter for bacteriophage T7 RNA polymerase
   1383..1407    +  protein_bind   lac operator: The lac repressor binds to the lac operator to inhibit transcription in E. coli. This inhibition can be relieved by adding lactose or isopropyl-β-D-thiogalactopyranoside (IPTG). lac repressor encoded by lacI
   1491..3677    +  CDS            POPB: POPB_GALM3 - Experimental evidence at protein level: Swiss-Prot protein existence level 1. Dual function macrocyclase-peptidase involved in the biosynthesis of the highly toxic amanitin toxin family of macrocycles (PubMed:22202811, PubMed:28866879, PubMed:29051530). Cleaves peptide bonds on the C-terminal side of prolyl residues (PubMed:29051530). The enzyme first removes 10 residues from the N-terminus of a 35-residue substrate (PubMed:29051530). Conformational trapping of the 25 amino- acid peptide forces the enzyme to release this intermediate rather than proceed to macrocyclization (PubMed
   3694..3741    +  terminator     T7 terminator: transcription terminator for bacteriophage T7 RNA polymerase
   3801..3841    -  terminator     rrnB T1 terminator (fragment): transcription terminator T1 from the E. coli rrnB gene
   3843..3958    -  ncRNA          5S rRNA: Accession: RF00001 - 5S ribosomal RNA
   3989..4013    +  CDS            KanR (fragment): aminoglycoside phosphotransferase; aph(3')-Ia; confers resistance to kanamycin
   4043..4139    +  promoter       AmpR promoter (fragment): bla
   4142..5002    +  CDS            AmpR: β-lactamase; bla; confers resistance to ampicillin, carbenicillin, and related antibiotics
   5011..5084    +  promoter       lacI promoter (fragment): lacI
   5085..6164    +  CDS            lacI: LACI_ECOLI - Experimental evidence at protein level: Swiss-Prot protein existence level 1. Repressor of the lactose operon. Binds allolactose as an inducer. From Escherichia coli (strain K12).
>Addgene plasmid #92241 | pJExpress414_GmPOPB-W695del | depositor full sequence | sequence record 177749 | pJExpress414_GmPOPB-W695del sequence 6226 bps
CCCGTAGAAAAGATCAAAGGATCTTCTTGAGATCCTTTTTTTCTGCGCGTAATCTGCTGCTTGCAAACAA
AAAAACCACCGCTACCAGCGGTGGTTTGTTTGCCGGATCAAGAGCTACCAACTCTTTTTCCGAAGGTAAC
TGGCTTCAGCAGAGCGCAGATACCAAATACTGTTCTTCTAGTGTAGCCGTAGTTAGCCCACCACTTCAAG
AACTCTGTAGCACCGCCTACATACCTCGCTCTGCTAATCCTGTTACCAGTGGCTGCTGCCAGTGGCGATA
AGTCGTGTCTTACCGGGTTGGACTCAAGACGATAGTTACCGGATAAGGCGCAGCGGTCGGGCTGAACGGG
GGGTTCGTGCACACAGCCCAGCTTGGAGCGAACGACCTACACCGAACTGAGATACCTACAGCGTGAGCTA
TGAGAAAGCGCCACGCTTCCCGAAGGGAGAAAGGCGGACAGGTATCCGGTAAGCGGCAGGGTCGGAACAG
GAGAGCGCACGAGGGAGCTTCCAGGGGGAAACGCCTGGTATCTTTATAGTCCTGTCGGGTTTCGCCACCT
CTGACTTGAGCGTCGATTTTTGTGATGCTCGTCAGGGGGGCGGAGCCTATGGAAAAACGCCAGCAACGCG
GCCTTTTTACGGTTCCTGGCCTTTTGCTGGCCTTTTGCTCACATGTTCTTTCCTGCGTTATCCCCTGATT
CTGTGGATAACCGTATTACCGCCTTTGAGTGAGCTGATACCGCTCGCCGCAGCCGAACGACCGAGCGCAG
CGAGTCAGTGAGCGAGGAAGCGGAAGGCGAGAGTAGGGAACTGCCAGGCATCAAACTAAGCAGAAGGCCC
CTGACGGATGGCCTTTTTGCGTTTCTACAAACTCTTTCTGTGTTGTAAAACGACGGCCAGTCTTAAGCTC
GGGCCCCCTGGGCGGTTCTGATAACGAGTAATCGTTAATCCGCAAATAACGTAAAAACCCGCTTCGGCGG
GTTTTTTTATGGGGGGAGTTTAGGGAAAGAGCATTTGTCAGAATATTTAAGGGCGCCTGTCACTTTGCTT
GATATATGAGAATTATTTAACCTTATAAATGAGAAAAAAGCAACGCACTTTAAATAAGATACGTTGCTTT
TTCGATTGATGAACACCTATAATTAAACTATTCATCTATTATTTATGATTTTTTGTATATACAATATTTC
TAGTTTGTTAAAGAGAATTAAGAAAATAAATCTCGAAAATAATAAAGGGAAAATCAGTTTTTGATATCAA
AATTATACATGTCAACGATAATACAAAATATAATACAAACTATAAGATGTTATCAGTATTTATTATCATT
TAGAATAAATTTTGTGTCGCCCTTCCGCGAAATTAATACGACTCACTATAGGGGAATTGTGAGCGGATAA
CAATTCCCCTCTAGAAATAATTTTGTTTAACTTTTAGGAGGTAAACATATGCACCATCATCATCATCACG
AGAACTTATACTTTCAAGGCATGAGCAGCGTTACCTGGGCACCGGGCAATTACCCGAGCACCCGCCGTTC
CGATCATGTGGACACGTATCAAAGCGCGAGCAAGGGCGAAGTCCCGGTGCCGGATCCGTATCAGTGGCTG
GAAGAGAGCACCGACGAAGTCGACAAGTGGACGACGGCACAAGCGGACCTGGCACAGTCTTATCTGGACC
AAAACGCTGACATTCAAAAACTGGCCGAGAAATTTCGTGCGAGCCGTAATTACGCCAAGTTCTCTGCACC
GACTCTGTTGGACGACGGTCACTGGTATTGGTTCTATAACCGTGGCTTGCAGAGCCAAAGCGTCTTGTAC
AGATCTAAAGAACCAGCCCTGCCGGACTTCTCTAAGGGCGACGATAACGTTGGTGACGTTTTCTTTGATC
CGAATGTGCTGGCAGCGGATGGTAGCGCGGGCATGGTCCTGTGCAAATTCTCGCCGGACGGTAAATTCTT
TGCCTATGCAGTTAGCCACCTGGGTGGCGATTACTCCACGATTTACGTGCGTTCCACGAGCAGCCCGCTG
AGCCAGGCGAGCGTCGCGCAAGGTGTGGACGGTCGTCTGAGCGACGAAGTCAAATGGTTCAAGTTTAGCA
CCATTATTTGGACTAAAGATAGCAAGGGCTTCCTGTACCAGCGCTATCCGGCTCGCGAGCGTCACGAGGG
TACCCGCAGCGACCGTAATGCCATGATGTGTTACCACAAAGTCGGCACGACCCAAGAAGAAGATATTATT
GTGTATCAGGATAATGAACATCCTGAGTGGATCTATGGTGCGGATACCTCCGAAGATGGCAAGTACCTGT
ACCTGTACCAGTTTAAAGATACCAGCAAGAAAAACCTGTTGTGGGTCGCCGAGCTGGACGAAGATGGCGT
TAAGAGCGGTATTCACTGGCGTAAAGTTGTTAACGAATACGCAGCAGACTACAATATCATTACGAACCAC
GGTAGCCTGGTCTACATTAAGACGAACCTGAATGCACCGCAATATAAAGTTATTACCATCGACCTGTCCA
AAGACGAGCCAGAGATCCGTGACTTCATCCCGGAAGAAAAAGATGCTAAACTGGCGCAAGTTAATTGTGC
GAACGAAGAGTATTTCGTCGCTATTTACAAGCGTAACGTTAAAGATGAAATCTACCTGTACTCGAAGGCT
GGTGTTCAGCTGACCCGTCTGGCGCCGGATTTCGTGGGTGCGGCAAGCATTGCGAATCGTCAAAAACAGA
CCCACTTTTTTCTGACCCTGAGCGGTTTTAACACCCCGGGTACGATCGCTCGTTATGATTTTACCGCGCC
GGAAACCCAGCGCTTTAGCATCCTGCGTACCACTAAAGTCAACGAACTGGATCCTGATGACTTCGAGAGC
ACGCAAGTGTGGTACGAGAGCAAGGACGGTACGAAAATCCCGATGTTCATCGTTCGTCACAAGTCCACCA
AGTTTGACGGTACCGCGGCTGCGATCCAATATGGTTACGGCGGCTTCGCCACCTCCGCGGATCCATTCTT
CAGCCCGATCATTCTGACGTTTCTGCAGACCTACGGTGCGATTTTTGCCGTACCGAGCATCCGTGGTGGC
GGTGAGTTCGGTGAGGAATGGCATAAGGGCGGCCGCCGCGAAACCAAAGTGAACACGTTTGACGATTTCA
TTGCGGCCGCCCAATTTCTGGTGAAGAACAAATATGCGGCTCCGGGTAAAGTTGCAATTAATGGTGCGAG
CAACGGCGGCCTGCTGGTGATGGGCTCTATCGTCCGTGCGCCTGAGGGTACGTTCGGTGCGGCAGTGCCA
GAGGGCGGTGTGGCGGATCTGCTTAAGTTCCACAAATTTACGGGTGGCCAGGCGTGGATCAGCGAGTATG
GTAATCCGTCTATCCCTGAAGAATTTGATTACATCTATCCGCTGAGCCCGGTTCACAATGTCCGCACCGA
CAAAGTTATGCCGGCAACCCTGATTACCGTGAATATCGGTGATGGCCGTGTGGTTCCGATGCACAGCTTC
AAGTTCATCGCGACTTTGCAGCATAACGTTCCGCAGAATCCGCATCCGCTGCTGATTAAGATTGATAAAT
CGTTGGGTCACGGCATGGGTAAGCCGACCGACAAAAATGTGAAAGACGCCGCCGACAAGTGGGGTTTCAT
CGCACGCGCCCTGGGTCTGGAACTGAAAACGGTCGAGTGATGAAAGCTTCCCCCTAGCATAACCCCTTGG
GGCCTCTAAACGGGTCTTGAGGGGTTTTTTGCCCCTGAGACGCGTCAATCGAGTTCGTACCTAAGGGCGA
CACCCCCTAATTAGCCCGGGCGAAAGGCCCAGTCTTTCGACTGAGCCTTTCGTTTTATTTGATGCCTGGC
AGTTCCCTACTCTCGCATGGGGAGTCCCCACACTACCATCGGCGCTACGGCGTTTCACTTCTGAGTTCGG
CATGGGGTCAGGTGGGACCACCGCGCTACTGCCGCCAGGCAAACAAGGGGTGTTATGAGCCATATTCAGG
TATAAATGGGCTCGCGATAATGTTCAGAATTGGTTAATTGGTTGTAACACTGACCCCTATTTGTTTATTT
TTCTAAATACATTCAAATATGTATCCGCTCATGAGACAATAACCCTGATAAATGCTTCAATAATATTGAA
AAAGGAAGAATATGAGTATTCAACATTTCCGTGTCGCCCTTATTCCCTTTTTTGCGGCATTTTGCCTTCC
TGTTTTTGCTCACCCAGAAACGCTGGTGAAAGTAAAAGATGCTGAAGATCAGTTGGGTGCACGAGTGGGT
TACATCGAACTGGATCTCAACAGCGGTAAGATCCTTGAGAGTTTTCGCCCCGAAGAACGTTTTCCAATGA
TGAGCACTTTTAAAGTTCTGCTATGTGGCGCGGTATTATCCCGTATTGACGCCGGGCAAGAGCAACTCGG
TCGCCGCATACACTATTCTCAGAATGACTTGGTTGAGTACTCACCAGTCACAGAAAAGCATCTTACGGAT
GGCATGACAGTAAGAGAATTATGCAGTGCTGCCATAACCATGAGTGATAACACTGCGGCCAACTTACTTC
TGACAACGATCGGAGGACCGAAGGAGCTAACCGCTTTTTTGCACAACATGGGGGATCATGTAACTCGCCT
TGATCGTTGGGAACCGGAGCTGAATGAAGCCATACCAAACGACGAGCGTGACACCACGATGCCTGTAGCG
ATGGCAACAACGTTGCGCAAACTATTAACTGGCGAACTACTTACTCTAGCTTCCCGGCAACAATTAATAG
ACTGGATGGAGGCGGATAAAGTTGCAGGACCACTTCTGCGCTCGGCCCTTCCGGCTGGCTGGTTTATTGC
TGATAAATCCGGAGCCGGTGAGCGTGGTTCTCGCGGTATCATCGCAGCGCTGGGGCCAGATGGTAAGCCC
TCCCGTATCGTAGTTATCTACACGACGGGGAGTCAGGCAACTATGGATGAACGAAATAGACAGATCGCTG
AGATAGGTGCCTCACTGATTAAGCATTGGTAAGCGGCGCGCCATCGAATGGCGCAAAACCTTTCGCGGTA
TGGCATGATAGCGCCCGGAAGAGAGTCAATTCAGGGTGGTGAATATGAAACCAGTAACGTTATACGATGT
CGCAGAGTATGCCGGTGTCTCTTATCAGACCGTTTCCCGCGTGGTGAACCAGGCCAGCCACGTTTCTGCG
AAAACGCGGGAAAAAGTGGAAGCGGCGATGGCGGAGCTGAATTACATTCCCAACCGCGTGGCACAACAAC
TGGCGGGCAAACAGTCGTTGCTGATTGGCGTTGCCACCTCCAGTCTGGCCCTGCACGCGCCGTCGCAAAT
TGTCGCGGCGATTAAATCTCGCGCCGATCAACTGGGTGCCAGCGTGGTGGTGTCGATGGTAGAACGAAGC
GGCGTCGAAGCCTGTAAAGCGGCGGTGCACAATCTTCTCGCGCAACGCGTCAGTGGGCTGATCATTAACT
ATCCGCTGGATGACCAGGATGCCATTGCTGTGGAAGCTGCCTGCACTAATGTTCCGGCGTTATTTCTTGA
TGTCTCTGACCAGACACCCATCAACAGTATTATTTTCTCCCATGAGGACGGTACGCGACTGGGCGTGGAG
CATCTGGTCGCATTGGGTCACCAGCAAATCGCGCTGTTAGCGGGCCCATTAAGTTCTGTCTCGGCGCGTC
TGCGTCTGGCTGGCTGGCATAAATATCTCACTCGCAATCAAATTCAGCCGATAGCGGAACGGGAAGGCGA
CTGGAGTGCCATGTCCGGTTTTCAACAAACCATGCAAATGCTGAATGAGGGCATCGTTCCCACTGCGATG
CTGGTTGCCAACGATCAGATGGCGCTGGGCGCAATGCGCGCCATTACCGAGTCCGGGCTGCGCGTTGGTG
CGGATATCTCGGTAGTGGGATACGACGATACCGAAGATAGCTCATGTTATATCCCGCCGTTAACCACCAT
CAAACAGGATTTTCGCCTGCTGGGGCAAACCAGCGTGGACCGCTTGCTGCAACTCTCTCAGGGCCAGGCG
GTGAAGGGCAATCAGCTGTTGCCAGTCTCACTGGTGAAAAGAAAAACCACCCTGGCGCCCAATACGCAAA
CCGCCTCTCCCCGCGCGTTGGCCGATTCATTAATGCAGCTGGCACGACAGGTTTCCCGACTGGAAAGCGG
GCAGTGACTCATGACCAAAATCCCTTAACGTGAGTTACGCGCGCGTCGTTCCACTGAGCGTCAGAC
