Features (pLannotate 1.2.2; 14 found; start..end, strand, type, name):
    432..1020    +  rep_origin     ori: high-copy-number ColE1/pMB1/pBR322/pUC origin of replication
   1245..1262    +  terminator     rrnB T2 terminator (fragment): transcription terminator T2 from the E. coli rrnB gene
   1287..1306    -  CDS            lacZα (fragment): LacZα fragment of β-galactosidase; lacZ fragment
   1769..1787    +  promoter       T7 promoter: promoter for bacteriophage T7 RNA polymerase
   1788..1812    +  protein_bind   lac operator: The lac repressor binds to the lac operator to inhibit transcription in E. coli. This inhibition can be relieved by adding lactose or isopropyl-β-D-thiogalactopyranoside (IPTG). lac repressor encoded by lacI
   1896..4082    +  CDS            POPB: POPB_GALM3 - Experimental evidence at protein level: Swiss-Prot protein existence level 1. Dual function macrocyclase-peptidase involved in the biosynthesis of the highly toxic amanitin toxin family of macrocycles (PubMed:22202811, PubMed:28866879, PubMed:29051530). Cleaves peptide bonds on the C-terminal side of prolyl residues (PubMed:29051530). The enzyme first removes 10 residues from the N-terminus of a 35-residue substrate (PubMed:29051530). Conformational trapping of the 25 amino- acid peptide forces the enzyme to release this intermediate rather than proceed to macrocyclization (PubMed
   4099..4146    +  terminator     T7 terminator: transcription terminator for bacteriophage T7 RNA polymerase
   4206..4246    -  terminator     rrnB T1 terminator (fragment): transcription terminator T1 from the E. coli rrnB gene
   4248..4363    -  ncRNA          5S rRNA: Accession: RF00001 - 5S ribosomal RNA
   4394..4418    +  CDS            KanR (fragment): aminoglycoside phosphotransferase; aph(3')-Ia; confers resistance to kanamycin
   4448..4544    +  promoter       AmpR promoter (fragment): bla
   4547..5407    +  CDS            AmpR: β-lactamase; bla; confers resistance to ampicillin, carbenicillin, and related antibiotics
   5416..5489    +  promoter       lacI promoter (fragment): lacI
   5490..343     +  CDS            lacI (across the origin): LACI_ECOLI - Experimental evidence at protein level: Swiss-Prot protein existence level 1. Repressor of the lactose operon. Binds allolactose as an inducer. From Escherichia coli (strain K12).
>Addgene plasmid #92241 | pJExpress414_GmPOPB-W695del | addgene full sequence | sequence record 192479 | Addgene NGS Result
CGATCAGATGGCGCTGGGCGCAATGCGCGCCATTACCGAGTCCGGGCTGCGCGTTGGTGCGGATATCTCG
GTAGTGGGATACGACGATACCGAAGATAGCTCATGTTATATCCCGCCGTTAACCACCATCAAACAGGATT
TTCGCCTGCTGGGGCAAACCAGCGTGGACCGCTTGCTGCAACTCTCTCAGGGCCAGGCGGTGAAGGGCAA
TCAGCTGTTGCCAGTCTCACTGGTGAAAAGAAAAACCACCCTGGCGCCCAATACGCAAACCGCCTCTCCC
CGCGCGTTGGCCGATTCATTAATGCAGCTGGCACGACAGGTTTCCCGACTGGAAAGCGGGCAGTGACTCA
TGACCAAAATCCCTTAACGTGAGTTACGCGCGCGTCGTTCCACTGAGCGTCAGACCCCGTAGAAAAGATC
AAAGGATCTTCTTGAGATCCTTTTTTTCTGCGCGTAATCTGCTGCTTGCAAACAAAAAAACCACCGCTAC
CAGCGGTGGTTTGTTTGCCGGATCAAGAGCTACCAACTCTTTTTCCGAAGGTAACTGGCTTCAGCAGAGC
GCAGATACCAAATACTGTTCTTCTAGTGTAGCCGTAGTTAGCCCACCACTTCAAGAACTCTGTAGCACCG
CCTACATACCTCGCTCTGCTAATCCTGTTACCAGTGGCTGCTGCCAGTGGCGATAAGTCGTGTCTTACCG
GGTTGGACTCAAGACGATAGTTACCGGATAAGGCGCAGCGGTCGGGCTGAACGGGGGGTTCGTGCACACA
GCCCAGCTTGGAGCGAACGACCTACACCGAACTGAGATACCTACAGCGTGAGCTATGAGAAAGCGCCACG
CTTCCCGAAGGGAGAAAGGCGGACAGGTATCCGGTAAGCGGCAGGGTCGGAACAGGAGAGCGCACGAGGG
AGCTTCCAGGGGGAAACGCCTGGTATCTTTATAGTCCTGTCGGGTTTCGCCACCTCTGACTTGAGCGTCG
ATTTTTGTGATGCTCGTCAGGGGGGCGGAGCCTATGGAAAAACGCCAGCAACGCGGCCTTTTTACGGTTC
CTGGCCTTTTGCTGGCCTTTTGCTCACATGTTCTTTCCTGCGTTATCCCCTGATTCTGTGGATAACCGTA
TTACCGCCTTTGAGTGAGCTGATACCGCTCGCCGCAGCCGAACGACCGAGCGCAGCGAGTCAGTGAGCGA
GGAAGCGGAAGGCGAGAGTAGGGAACTGCCAGGCATCAAACTAAGCAGAAGGCCCCTGACGGATGGCCTT
TTTGCGTTTCTACAAACTCTTTCTGTGTTGTAAAACGACGGCCAGTCTTAAGCTCGGGCCCCCTGGGCGG
TTCTGATAACGAGTAATCGTTAATCCGCAAATAACGTAAAAACCCGCTTCGGCGGGTTTTTTTATGGGGG
GAGTTTAGGGAAAGAGCATTTGTCAGAATATTTAAGGGCGCCTGTCACTTTGCTTGATATATGAGAATTA
TTTAACCTTATAAATGAGAAAAAAGCAACGCACTTTAAATAAGATACGTTGCTTTTTCGATTGATGAACA
CCTATAATTAAACTATTCATCTATTATTTATGATTTTTTGTATATACAATATTTCTAGTTTGTTAAAGAG
AATTAAGAAAATAAATCTCGAAAATAATAAAGGGAAAATCAGTTTTTGATATCAAAATTATACATGTCAA
CGATAATACAAAATATAATACAAACTATAAGATGTTATCAGTATTTATTATCATTTAGAATAAATTTTGT
GTCGCCCTTCCGCGAAATTAATACGACTCACTATAGGGGAATTGTGAGCGGATAACAATTCCCCTCTAGA
AATAATTTTGTTTAACTTTTAGGAGGTAAACATATGCACCATCATCATCATCACGAGAACTTATACTTTC
AAGGCATGAGCAGCGTTACCTGGGCACCGGGCAATTACCCGAGCACCCGCCGTTCCGATCATGTGGACAC
GTATCAAAGCGCGAGCAAGGGCGAAGTCCCGGTGCCGGATCCGTATCAGTGGCTGGAAGAGAGCACCGAC
GAAGTCGACAAGTGGACGACGGCACAAGCGGACCTGGCACAGTCTTATCTGGACCAAAACGCTGACATTC
AAAAACTGGCCGAGAAATTTCGTGCGAGCCGTAATTACGCCAAGTTCTCTGCACCGACTCTGTTGGACGA
CGGTCACTGGTATTGGTTCTATAACCGTGGCTTGCAGAGCCAAAGCGTCTTGTACAGATCTAAAGAACCA
GCCCTGCCGGACTTCTCTAAGGGCGACGATAACGTTGGTGACGTTTTCTTTGATCCGAATGTGCTGGCAG
CGGATGGTAGCGCGGGCATGGTCCTGTGCAAATTCTCGCCGGACGGTAAATTCTTTGCCTATGCAGTTAG
CCACCTGGGTGGCGATTACTCCACGATTTACGTGCGTTCCACGAGCAGCCCGCTGAGCCAGGCGAGCGTC
GCGCAAGGTGTGGACGGTCGTCTGAGCGACGAAGTCAAATGGTTCAAGTTTAGCACCATTATTTGGACTA
AAGATAGCAAGGGCTTCCTGTACCAGCGCTATCCGGCTCGCGAGCGTCACGAGGGTACCCGCAGCGACCG
TAATGCCATGATGTGTTACCACAAAGTCGGCACGACCCAAGAAGAAGATATTATTGTGTATCAGGATAAT
GAACATCCTGAGTGGATCTATGGTGCGGATACCTCCGAAGATGGCAAGTACCTGTACCTGTACCAGTTTA
AAGATACCAGCAAGAAAAACCTGTTGTGGGTCGCCGAGCTGGACGAAGATGGCGTTAAGAGCGGTATTCA
CTGGCGTAAAGTTGTTAACGAATACGCAGCAGACTACAATATCATTACGAACCACGGTAGCCTGGTCTAC
ATTAAGACGAACCTGAATGCACCGCAATATAAAGTTATTACCATCGACCTGTCCAAAGACGAGCCAGAGA
TCCGTGACTTCATCCCGGAAGAAAAAGATGCTAAACTGGCGCAAGTTAATTGTGCGAACGAAGAGTATTT
CGTCGCTATTTACAAGCGTAACGTTAAAGATGAAATCTACCTGTACTCGAAGGCTGGTGTTCAGCTGACC
CGTCTGGCGCCGGATTTCGTGGGTGCGGCAAGCATTGCGAATCGTCAAAAACAGACCCACTTTTTTCTGA
CCCTGAGCGGTTTTAACACCCCGGGTACGATCGCTCGTTATGATTTTACCGCGCCGGAAACCCAGCGCTT
TAGCATCCTGCGTACCACTAAAGTCAACGAACTGGATCCTGATGACTTCGAGAGCACGCAAGTGTGGTAC
GAGAGCAAGGACGGTACGAAAATCCCGATGTTCATCGTTCGTCACAAGTCCACCAAGTTTGACGGTACCG
CGGCTGCGATCCAATATGGTTACGGCGGCTTCGCCACCTCCGCGGATCCATTCTTCAGCCCGATCATTCT
GACGTTTCTGCAGACCTACGGTGCGATTTTTGCCGTACCGAGCATCCGTGGTGGCGGTGAGTTCGGTGAG
GAATGGCATAAGGGCGGCCGCCGCGAAACCAAAGTGAACACGTTTGACGATTTCATTGCGGCCGCCCAAT
TTCTGGTGAAGAACAAATATGCGGCTCCGGGTAAAGTTGCAATTAATGGTGCGAGCAACGGCGGCCTGCT
GGTGATGGGCTCTATCGTCCGTGCGCCTGAGGGTACGTTCGGTGCGGCAGTGCCAGAGGGCGGTGTGGCG
GATCTGCTTAAGTTCCACAAATTTACGGGTGGCCAGGCGTGGATCAGCGAGTATGGTAATCCGTCTATCC
CTGAAGAATTTGATTACATCTATCCGCTGAGCCCGGTTCACAATGTCCGCACCGACAAAGTTATGCCGGC
AACCCTGATTACCGTGAATATCGGTGATGGCCGTGTGGTTCCGATGCACAGCTTCAAGTTCATCGCGACT
TTGCAGCATAACGTTCCGCAGAATCCGCATCCGCTGCTGATTAAGATTGATAAATCGTTGGGTCACGGCA
TGGGTAAGCCGACCGACAAAAATGTGAAAGACGCCGCCGACAAGTGGGGTTTCATCGCACGCGCCCTGGG
TCTGGAACTGAAAACGGTCGAGTGATGAAAGCTTCCCCCTAGCATAACCCCTTGGGGCCTCTAAACGGGT
CTTGAGGGGTTTTTTGCCCCTGAGACGCGTCAATCGAGTTCGTACCTAAGGGCGACACCCCATAATTAGC
CCGGGCGAAAGGCCCAGTCTTTCGACTGAGCCTTTCGTTTTATTTGATGCCTGGCAGTTCCCTACTCTCG
CATGGGGAGTCCCCACACTACCATCGGCGCTACGGCGTTTCACTTCTGAGTTCGGCATGGGGTCAGGTGG
GACCACCGCGCTACTGCCGCCAGGCAAACAAGGGGTGTTATGAGCCATATTCAGGTATAAATGGGCTCGC
GATAATGTTCAGAATTGGTTAATTGGTTGTAACACTGACCCCTATTTGTTTATTTTTCTAAATACATTCA
AATATGTATCCGCTCATGAGACAATAACCCTGATAAATGCTTCAATAATATTGAAAAAGGAAGAATATGA
GTATTCAACATTTCCGTGTCGCCCTTATTCCCTTTTTTGCGGCATTTTGCCTTCCTGTTTTTGCTCACCC
AGAAACGCTGGTGAAAGTAAAAGATGCTGAAGATCAGTTGGGTGCACGAGTGGGTTACATCGAACTGGAT
CTCAACAGCGGTAAGATCCTTGAGAGTTTTCGCCCCGAAGAACGTTTTCCAATGATGAGCACTTTTAAAG
TTCTGCTATGTGGCGCGGTATTATCCCGTATTGACGCCGGGCAAGAGCAACTCGGTCGCCGCATACACTA
TTCTCAGAATGACTTGGTTGAGTACTCACCAGTCACAGAAAAGCATCTTACGGATGGCATGACAGTAAGA
GAATTATGCAGTGCTGCCATAACCATGAGTGATAACACTGCGGCCAACTTACTTCTGACAACGATCGGAG
GACCGAAGGAGCTAACCGCTTTTTTGCACAACATGGGGGATCATGTAACTCGCCTTGATCGTTGGGAACC
GGAGCTGAATGAAGCCATACCAAACGACGAGCGTGACACCACGATGCCTGTAGCGATGGCAACAACGTTG
CGCAAACTATTAACTGGCGAACTACTTACTCTAGCTTCCCGGCAACAATTAATAGACTGGATGGAGGCGG
ATAAAGTTGCAGGACCACTTCTGCGCTCGGCCCTTCCGGCTGGCTGGTTTATTGCTGATAAATCCGGAGC
CGGTGAGCGTGGTTCTCGCGGTATCATCGCAGCGCTGGGGCCAGATGGTAAGCCCTCCCGTATCGTAGTT
ATCTACACGACGGGGAGTCAGGCAACTATGGATGAACGAAATAGACAGATCGCTGAGATAGGTGCCTCAC
TGATTAAGCATTGGTAAGCGGCGCGCCATCGAATGGCGCAAAACCTTTCGCGGTATGGCATGATAGCGCC
CGGAAGAGAGTCAATTCAGGGTGGTGAATATGAAACCAGTAACGTTATACGATGTCGCAGAGTATGCCGG
TGTCTCTTATCAGACCGTTTCCCGCGTGGTGAACCAGGCCAGCCACGTTTCTGCGAAAACGCGGGAAAAA
GTGGAAGCGGCGATGGCGGAGCTGAATTACATTCCCAACCGCGTGGCACAACAACTGGCGGGCAAACAGT
CGTTGCTGATTGGCGTTGCCACCTCCAGTCTGGCCCTGCACGCGCCGTCGCAAATTGTCGCGGCGATTAA
ATCTCGCGCCGATCAACTGGGTGCCAGCGTGGTGGTGTCGATGGTAGAACGAAGCGGCGTCGAAGCCTGT
AAAGCGGCGGTGCACAATCTTCTCGCGCAACGCGTCAGTGGGCTGATCATTAACTATCCGCTGGATGACC
AGGATGCCATTGCTGTGGAAGCTGCCTGCACTAATGTTCCGGCGTTATTTCTTGATGTCTCTGACCAGAC
ACCCATCAACAGTATTATTTTCTCCCATGAGGACGGTACGCGACTGGGCGTGGAGCATCTGGTCGCATTG
GGTCACCAGCAAATCGCGCTGTTAGCGGGCCCATTAAGTTCTGTCTCGGCGCGTCTGCGTCTGGCTGGCT
GGCATAAATATCTCACTCGCAATCAAATTCAGCCGATAGCGGAACGGGAAGGCGACTGGAGTGCCATGTC
CGGTTTTCAACAAACCATGCAAATGCTGAATGAGGGCATCGTTCCCACTGCGATGCTGGTTGCCAA
